Addgene plasmid #208356: pCMV enAsCas12f-YHAM-sgRNA_v7
Purpose: Expression of enAsCas12f-YHAM and sgRNA_v7 in mammalian cells
Depositing lab: Atsushi Hoshino. Publication: An AsCas12f-based compact genome-editing tool derived by deep mutational scanning and structural analysis. Hino T, Omura SN, Nakagawa R, Togashi T, Takeda SN, Hiramoto T, Tasaka S, Hirano H, Tokuyama T, Uosaki H, Ishiguro S, Kagieva M, Yamano H, Ozaki Y, Motooka D, Mori H, Kirita Y, Kise Y, Itoh Y, Matoba S, Aburatani H, Yachie N, Karvelis T, Siksnys V, Ohmori T, Hoshino A, Nureki O. Cell. 2023 Sep 22:S0092-8674(23)00963-7. doi: 10.1016/j.cell.2023.08.031. PubMed 37776859.
Backbone
  Vector backbone: pCMV-AsCas12f1
  Vector type: Mammalian Expression
Growth in bacteria
  Bacterial resistance: Ampicillin, 100 μg/mL
  Growth temperature: 37°C
  Growth strain: DH5alpha
  Copy number: High Copy
Gene/Insert
  Gene/Insert name: enAsCas12f-YHAM (alt name: Cas12U3)
  Species: Synthetic
  Mutation: F48Y/S188H/V232A/E316M
  Promoter: CMV
  Cloning method: Gibson Cloning
  Sequencing primers: 5′ CGCAAATGGGCGGTAGGCGTG; 3′ GCGATGCAATTTCCTCATTT
Terms and licenses: Academic/Nonprofit Terms; Industry Terms: Not Available to Industry
How to cite: pCMV enAsCas12f-YHAM-sgRNA_v7 was a gift from Atsushi Hoshino (Addgene plasmid # 208356 ; http://n2t.net/addgene:208356 ; RRID:Addgene_208356)
