[The description below was written by a language model from this plasmid's Addgene catalogue record and pLannotate feature annotations shown in this document.]
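Description:
pCMV enAsCas12f-YHAM-sgRNA_v7 is a 6,772 nt mammalian expression plasmid built on the pCMV-AsCas12f1 backbone that delivers both components of a compact CRISPR nuclease system from one vector. It is maintained in E. coli through a high-copy ColE1/pUC-type origin and selected with ampicillin via the β-lactamase gene and its native promoter.

The nuclease cassette lies on the reverse strand. A CMV enhancer and immediate-early promoter, followed by a T7 promoter, sit upstream of an unannotated stretch of roughly 1.4 kb that ends at a bGH polyadenylation signal. This gap is where the enAsCas12f-YHAM coding sequence must reside, although the automated annotation did not recognise it. According to the catalogue entry, the insert is a synthetic, engineered AsCas12f (also called Cas12U3) carrying the substitutions F48Y, S188H, V232A and E316M, for which the YHAM variant is named. Any nuclear localisation signals or epitope tags are not stated in the record.

On the opposite strand, a human U6 RNA polymerase III promoter is positioned to transcribe the guide RNA, presumably the sgRNA_v7 scaffold named in the title, which is also unannotated. Downstream of it, an hPGK promoter drives a puromycin N-acetyltransferase gene, which would allow enrichment of transfected cells. The cPPT/CTS element and the short Rev and nef fragments suggest this U6–PGK–PuroR module was taken from a lentiviral vector, but no LTRs or packaging signal are annotated, so the plasmid appears suited to transfection rather than viral packaging. Other small hits (TcR, large T antigen, SV40 promoter and MCS fragments) look like backbone remnants.

The stated use is co-expression of enAsCas12f-YHAM and its guide RNA in mammalian cells for genome editing.
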