Features (pLannotate 1.2.2; 19 found; start..end, strand, type, name):
     84..175     +  misc_feature   pause site: RNA polymerase II transcriptional pause signal from the human α2 globin gene
    188..204     +  CDS            Rev (fragment): human immunodeficiency virus 1 (HIV-1) Rev protein; rev; enhances nuclear export of unspliced and incompletely spliced viral mRNAs
    254..494     +  promoter       U6 promoter: RNA polymerase III promoter for human U6 snRNA
    676..793     +  misc_feature   cPPT/CTS: central polypurine tract and central termination sequence of HIV-1
    842..1352    +  promoter       hPGK promoter: human phosphoglycerate kinase 1 promoter
   1374..1973    +  CDS            PuroR (fragment): puromycin N-acetyltransferase; pac from Streptomyces; confers resistance to puromycin
   2016..2084    +  CDS            nef (fragment): NEF_HV1Z2 - Experimental evidence at protein level: Swiss-Prot protein existence level 1. Extracellular Nef protein targets CD4(+) T-lymphocytes for apoptosis by interacting with CXCR4 surface receptors. From Human immunodeficiency virus type 1 group M subtype D (isolate Z2/CDC-Z34) (HIV-1).
   2120..2241    -  polyA_signal   SV40 poly(A) signal: SV40 polyadenylation signal
   2264..2332    -  CDS            large T antigen (fragment): large T antigen from SV40 (simian virus 40)
   2348..2480    +  CDS            TcR (fragment): tetracycline efflux protein; tet; confers resistance to tetracycline
   2660..3248    -  rep_origin     ori: high-copy-number ColE1/pMB1/pBR322/pUC origin of replication
   3419..4279    -  CDS            AmpR: β-lactamase; bla; confers resistance to ampicillin, carbenicillin, and related antibiotics
   4280..4384    -  promoter       AmpR promoter: bla
   4452..4468    -  misc_feature   MCS (fragment): pBluescript multiple cloning site
   4473..4494    -  promoter       SV40 promoter (fragment): SV40 enhancer and early promoter
   4498..4722    -  polyA_signal   bGH poly(A) signal: bovine growth hormone polyadenylation signal
   6116..6134    -  promoter       T7 promoter: promoter for bacteriophage T7 RNA polymerase
   6176..6379    -  promoter       CMV promoter: human cytomegalovirus (CMV) immediate early promoter
   6380..6759    -  enhancer       CMV enhancer: human cytomegalovirus immediate early enhancer
>Addgene plasmid #208356 | pCMV enAsCas12f-YHAM-sgRNA_v7 | addgene full sequence | sequence record 412478 | Addgene NGS Result
GGCCCGTACATCGCGAAGCAGCGCAAAACGCCTAACCCTAAGCAGATTCTTCATGCAATTGTCGGTCAAG
AATCGATAGTACTAACATACGCTCTCCATCAAAACAAAACGAAACAAAACAAACTAGCAAAATAGGCTGT
CCCCAGTGCAAGTGCAGGTGCCAGAACATTTCTCTATCGATAGGTACCGATTAGTGAACGGATCTCGACG
GTATCGATCACGAGACTAGCCTCGAGCGGCCGCCCCCTTCACCGAGGGCCTATTTCCCATGATTCCTTCA
TATTTGCATATACGATACAAGGCTGTTAGAGAGATAATTGGAATTAATTTGACTGTAAACACAAAGATAT
TAGTACAAAATACGTGACGTAGAAAGTAATAATTTCTTGGGTAGTTTGCAGTTTTAAAATTATGTTTTAA
AATGGACTATCATATGCTTACCGTAACTTGAAAGTATTTCGATTTCTTGGCTTTATATATCTTGTGGAAA
GGACGAAACACCGGGATTCGTCGGTTCAGCGACGATAAGCCGAGAAGTGCCAATAAAACTGTTAAGTGGT
TTGGTAACGCTCGGTAAGGTCCGAAAGGAGAACCACTGAACCGAGACCCGAGAGAGGGTCGGTCTCCTTT
TTTTGAATTCTCGACCTCGAGACAAATGGCAGTATTCATCCACAATTTTAAAAGAAAAGGGGGGATTGGG
GGGTACAGTGCAGGGGAAAGAATAGTAGACATAATAGCAACAGACATACAAACTAAAGAATTACAAAAAC
AAATTACAAAAATTCAAAATTTTCGGGTTTATTACAGGGACAGCAGAGATCCACTTTGGCCGCGGCTCGA
GGGGGTTGGGGTTGCGCCTTTTCCAAGGCAGCCCTGGGTTTGCGCAGGGACGCGGCTGCTCTGGGCGTGG
TTCCGGGAAACGCAGCGGCGCCGACCCTGGGACTCGCACATTCTTCACGTCCGTTCGCAGCGTCACCCGG
ATCTTCGCCGCTACCCTTGTGGGCCCCCCGGCGACGCTTCCTGCTCCGCCCCTAAGTCGGGAAGGTTCCT
TGCGGTTCGCGGCGTGCCGGACGTGACAAACGGAAGCCGCACGTCTCACTAGTACCCTCGCAGACGGACA
GCGCCAGGGAGCAATGGCAGCGCGCCGACCGCGATGGGCTGTGGCCAATAGCGGCTGCTCAGCAGGGCGC
GCCGAGAGCAGCGGCCGGGAAGGGGCGGTGCGGGAGGCGGGGTGTGGGGCGGTAGTGTGGGCCCTGTTCC
TGCCCGCGCGGTGTTCCGCATTCTGCAAGCCTCCGGAGCGCACGTCGGCAGTCGGCTCCCTCGTTGACCG
AATCACCGACCTCTCTCCCCAGGGGGATCCACCGGAGCTTACCATGACCGAGTACAAGCCCACGGTGCGC
CTCGCCACCCGCGACGACGTCCCCAGGGCCGTACGCACCCTCGCCGCCGCGTTCGCCGACTACCCCGCCA
CGCGCCACACCGTCGATCCGGACCGCCACATCGAGCGGGTCACCGAGCTGCAAGAACTCTTCCTCACGCG
CGTCGGGCTCGACATCGGCAAGGTGTGGGTCGCGGACGACGGCGCCGCGGTGGCGGTCTGGACCACGCCG
GAGAGCGTCGAAGCGGGGGCGGTGTTCGCCGAGATCGGCCCGCGCATGGCCGAGTTGAGCGGTTCCCGGC
TGGCCGCGCAGCAACAGATGGAAGGCCTCCTGGCGCCGCACCGGCCCAAGGAGCCCGCGTGGTTCCTGGC
CACCGTCGGCGTCTCGCCCGACCACCAGGGCAAGGGTCTGGGCAGCGCCGTCGTGCTCCCCGGAGTGGAG
GCGGCCGAGCGCGCCGGGGTGCCCGCCTTCCTGGAAACCTCCGCGCCCCGCAACCTCCCCTTCTACGAGC
GGCTCGGCTTCACCGTCACCGCCGACGTCGAGGTGCCCGAAGGACCGCGCACCTGGTGCATGACCCGCAA
GCCCGGTGCCTGACGCCCGCCCCACGACCCGCAGCGCCCGACCGAAAGGAGCGCACGACCCCATGCATCG
GTACCTTTAAGACCAATGACTTACAAGGCAGCTGTAGATCTTAGCCACTTTCTAGAGTCGGGGCGGCCGG
CCGCTTCGAGCAGACATGATAAGATACATTGATGAGTTTGGACAAACCACAACTAGAATGCAGTGAAAAA
AATGCTTTATTTGTGAAATTTGTGATGCTATTGCTTTATTTGTAACCATTATAAGCTGCAATAAACAAGT
TAACAACAACAATTGCATTCATTTTATGTTTCAGGTTCAGGGGGAGGTGTGGGAGGTTTTTTAAAGCAAG
TAAAACCTCTACAAATGTGGTAAAATCGATAAGGATCCGTCGACCGATGCCCTTGAGAGCCTTCAACCCA
GTCAGCTCCTTCCGGTGGGCGCGGGGCATGACTATCGTCGCCGCACTTATGACTGTCTTCTTTATCATGC
AACTCGTAGGACAGGTGCCGGCAGCGCTCTTCCGCTTCCTCGCTCACTGACTCGCTGCGCTCGGTCGTTC
GGCTGCGGCGAGCGGTATCAGCTCACTCAAAGGCGGTAATACGGTTATCCACAGAATCAGGGGATAACGC
AGGAAAGAACATGTGAGCAAAAGGCCAGCAAAAGGCCAGGAACCGTAAAAAGGCCGCGTTGCTGGCGTTT
TTCCATAGGCTCCGCCCCCCTGACGAGCATCACAAAAATCGACGCTCAAGTCAGAGGTGGCGAAACCCGA
CAGGACTATAAAGATACCAGGCGTTTCCCCCTGGAAGCTCCCTCGTGCGCTCTCCTGTTCCGACCCTGCC
GCTTACCGGATACCTGTCCGCCTTTCTCCCTTCGGGAAGCGTGGCGCTTTCTCATAGCTCACGCTGTAGG
TATCTCAGTTCGGTGTAGGTCGTTCGCTCCAAGCTGGGCTGTGTGCACGAACCCCCCGTTCAGCCCGACC
GCTGCGCCTTATCCGGTAACTATCGTCTTGAGTCCAACCCGGTAAGACACGACTTATCGCCACTGGCAGC
AGCCACTGGTAACAGGATTAGCAGAGCGAGGTATGTAGGCGGTGCTACAGAGTTCTTGAAGTGGTGGCCT
AACTACGGCTACACTAGAAGAACAGTATTTGGTATCTGCGCTCTGCTGAAGCCAGTTACCTTCGGAAAAA
GAGTTGGTAGCTCTTGATCCGGCAAACAAACCACCGCTGGTAGCGGTGGTTTTTTTGTTTGCAAGCAGCA
GATTACGCGCAGAAAAAAAGGATCTCAAGAAGATCCTTTGATCTTTTCTACGGGGTCTGACGCTCAGTGG
AACGAAAACTCACGTTAAGGGATTTTGGTCATGAGATTATCAAAAAGGATCTTCACCTAGATCCTTTTAA
ATTAAAAATGAAGTTTTAAATCAATCTAAAGTATATATGAGTAAACTTGGTCTGACAGTTACCAATGCTT
AATCAGTGAGGCACCTATCTCAGCGATCTGTCTATTTCGTTCATCCATAGTTGCCTGACTCCCCGTCGTG
TAGATAACTACGATACGGGAGGGCTTACCATCTGGCCCCAGTGCTGCAATGATACCGCGGGACCCACGCT
CACCGGCTCCAGATTTATCAGCAATAAACCAGCCAGCCGGAAGGGCCGAGCGCAGAAGTGGTCCTGCAAC
TTTATCCGCCTCCATCCAGTCTATTAATTGTTGCCGGGAAGCTAGAGTAAGTAGTTCGCCAGTTAATAGT
TTGCGCAACGTTGTTGCCATTGCTACAGGCATCGTGGTGTCACGCTCGTCGTTTGGTATGGCTTCATTCA
GCTCCGGTTCCCAACGATCAAGGCGAGTTACATGATCCCCCATGTTGTGCAAAAAAGCGGTTAGCTCCTT
CGGTCCTCCGATCGTTGTCAGAAGTAAGTTGGCCGCAGTGTTATCACTCATGGTTATGGCAGCACTGCAT
AATTCTCTTACTGTCATGCCATCCGTAAGATGCTTTTCTGTGACTGGTGAGTACTCAACCAAGTCATTCT
GAGAATAGTGTATGCGGCGACCGAGTTGCTCTTGCCCGGCGTCAATACGGGATAATACCGCGCCACATAG
CAGAACTTTAAAAGTGCTCATCATTGGAAAACGTTCTTCGGGGCGAAAACTCTCAAGGATCTTACCGCTG
TTGAGATCCAGTTCGATGTAACCCACTCGTGCACCCAACTGATCTTCAGCATCTTTTACTTTCACCAGCG
TTTCTGGGTGAGCAAAAACAGGAAGGCAAAATGCCGCAAAAAAGGGAATAAGGGCGACACGGAAATGTTG
AATACTCATACTCTTCCTTTTTCAATATTATTGAAGCATTTATCAGGGTTATTGTCTCATGAGCGGATAC
ATATTTGAATGTATTTAGAAAAATAAACAAATAGGGGTTCCGCGCACATTTCCCCGAAAAGTGCCACCTG
CAGGAAACAGCTATGACCATGATTACGCCAAGCTCTAGCTAGAGGTCGACGGTATCGAGCCCCAGCTGGT
TCTTTCCGCCTCAGAAGCCATAGAGCCCACCGCATCCCCAGCATGCCTGCTATTGTCTTCCCAATCCTCC
CCCTTGCTGTCCTGCCCCACCCCACCCCCCAGAATAGAATGACACCTACTCAGACAATGCGATGCAATTT
CCTCATTTTATTAGGAAAGGACAGTGGGAGTGGCACCTTCCAGGGTCAAGGAAGGCACGGGGGAGGGGCA
AACAACAGATGGCTGGCAACTAGAAGGCACAGTCGAGGCTGATCAGCGGGTTTAAACTCAATGGTGATGG
TGATGATGACCGGTTAGACTTTCCTCTTCTTCTTGGGAGAACCACCAGACTTAATGCTCTCGGCGATGAT
CTTGTCGATGTTGGGGATGGCGATATTCCGGGCGGCGTTGTAGTCGGCGTTGGCCTCGTAGCCGCAGGCC
CGGCACTTAAAGATGGCCTGGCCGATTCTGTTGCCGGAGTCGATGTTGCCGCACTCGGAGCATCTCTGGC
TGGTGTACTGGGGGTCGATCTTGATCACTTTGATGCCGGCCTCCTCGGCCTTGTAGATGATCTTCTGCTG
CAGGTCGTAGTAGGTCCAGTTCTGCAGGAATCTGCTGCCGATGTCTCTGATGTTTGTCAGATCCTCCATC
TGGATTGTGCCGCAGCCCATCTTGATGGCCATGTCCACGATGTATCTGCTGTACCGGTGATTGGTGGTGT
CTCTGAAATTGGCGATCTTATCCCTCAGCTGCTCAATGGGCTTGATTCTCTTGTCTCTGCCGTGGCCGCC
CCTGGCGCCGCCGGCGTACTTGCCCTGTCTCAGCATGGAGATGCGCCGGCTCTCCACCTGCCTCCTGAAG
TTCTCAATCTCGCCGCCCTCCAGCTTGTACCTGGCGGGGGTGTGCTGGAAGGCCATGTAAGCGGCCACGG
CCACGCCCAGGTCAATGCCCATGATCTTGTTCAGGTCCAGCACTCTGGTCTGTGGCTCGAAGTCGTAGCT
GATGTTCAGGTACCACTTGTTCTTCCGGTCGTCGTGGATAATCTGGCTGGCATGCACCTGGTACTCGCCG
GACAGGATTCTGTCCATGATGGTCTTGCCGGCGCCCCTCACGATGATGATCACGGAGATCTTTCTCTTCA
CGTTCATCTCCTGCTTGGCGGGGTTGCTCAGCAGAGACAGGCTGGCGATGTAGTCGCCGTGATTCATCCT
GTTCACGGAGATGTTCTCCTTGATCAGGTCCAGGGGGATGTCCCTCTTGTAGCTGGGGATAGACATGTCG
CCGCGCAGGATCTCCTTCTGGTAGGCCTTGAACCTGTCTGTGGCTCTCTTGATGGTCTGGCTCAGATTTC
CAGAGTTCAGTCTGTAGGCCTTTGTCTTGATGGTGTGGTAGGCGTAGCCGTGCACGTTGGTGTAGCCCAG
GATGTCCTTGCTCTTGGGGTACTCGCCGTGGTTATCCTTGTAGTCGCTGCTGTAGCCCATCCACTCCCAG
GCCAGCTGTGTGGCCTTATTCAGGGCGAATCTGGTTTCCTGCTGCAGCTGTCTCAGGATGGTGCCGAACT
CCTTCCAGTCCAGGTCCAGAGGCTTCACGATCTCGTATCTGTACACCTTGATCATGACTTTCCTCTTCTT
CTTGGGGGCCATGGTGGCGGCTCTCCCTATAGTGAGTCGTATTAGCGGCCGCGGATCTCTAGCGGATCTG
ACGGTTCACTAAACCAGCTCTGCTTATATAGACCTCCCACCGTACACGCCTACCGCCCATTTGCGTCAAT
GGGGCGGAGTTGTTACGACATTTTGGAAAGTCCCGTTGATTTTGGTGCCAAAACAAACTCCCATTGACGT
CAATGGGGTGGAGACTTGGAAATCCCCGTGAGTCAAACCGCTATCCACGCCCATTGATGTACTGCCAAAA
CCGCATCACCATGGTAATAGCGATGACTAATACGTAGATGTACTGCCAAGTAGGAAAGTCCCATAAGGTC
ATGTACTGGGCATAATGCCAGGCGGGCCATTTACCGTCATTGACGTCAATAGGGGGCGTACTTGGCATAT
GATACACTTGATGTACTGCCAAGTGGGCAGTTTACCGTAAATACTCCACCCATTGACGTCAATGGAAAGT
CCCTATTGGCGTTACTATGGGAACATACGTCATTATTGACGTCAATGGGCGGGGGTCGTTGGGCGGTCAG
CCAGGCGGGCCATTTACCGTAAGTTATGTAACGCGGAACTCCATATATGGGCTATGAACTAATGACCCCG
TAATTGATTACTATTAATAACTAGTCAATAATCAATGTCAACGCGTATATCT
